>Addgene plasmid #154917 | pMXS-IRES-BLAST PHGDH | addgene full sequence | sequence record 308064 | Addgene NGS Result
AATGAAAGACCCCACCTGTAGGTTTGGCAAGCTAGCTTAAGTAACGCCATTTTGCAAGGCATGGAAAAAT
ACATAACTGAGAATAGAAAAGTTCAGATCAAGGTCAGGAACAGATGGAACAGCTGAATATGGGCCAAACA
GGATATCTGTGGTAAGCAGTTCCTGCCCCGGCTCAGGGCCAAGAACAGATGGAACAGCTGAATATGGGCC
AAACAGGATATCTGTGGTAAGCAGTTCCTGCCCCGGCTCAGGGCCAAGAACAGATGGTCCCCAGATGCGG
TCCAGCCCTCAGCAGTTTCTAGAGAACCATCAGATGTTTCCAGGGTGCCCCAAGGACCTGAAATGACCCT
GTGCCTTATTTGAACTAACCAATCAGTTCGCTTCTCGCTTCTGTTCGCGCGCTTCTGCTCCCCGAGCTCA
ATAAAAGAGCCCACAACCCCTCACTCGGCGCGCCAGTCCTCCGATTGACTGAGTCGCCCGGGTACCCGTG
TATCCAATAAACCCTCTTGCAGTTGCATCCGACTTGTGGTCTCGCTGTTCCTTGGGAGGGTCTCCTCTGA
GTGATTGACTACCCGTCAGCGGGGGTCTTTCATTTGGGGGCTCGTCCGGGATCGGGAGACCCCTGCCCAG
GGACCACCGACCCACCACCGGGAGGTAAGCTGGCCAGCAACTTATCTGTGTCTGTCCGATTGTCTAGTGT
CTATGACTGATTTTATGCGCCTGCGTCGGTACTAGTTAGCTAACTAGCTCTGTATCTGGCGGACCCGTGG
TGGAACTGACGAGTTCGGAACACCCGGCCGCAACCCTGGGAGACGTCCCAGGGACTTCGGGGGCCGTTTT
TGTGGCCCGACCTGAGTCCAAAAATCCCGATCGTTTTGGACTCTTTGGTGCACCCCCCTAATAGGAGGGA
TATGTGGTTCTGGTAGGAGACGAGAACCTAAAACAGTTCCCGCCTCCGTCTGAATTTTTGCTTTCGGTTT
GGGACCGAAGCCGCGCCGCGCGTCTTGTCTGCTGCAGCATCGTTCTGTGTTGTCTCTGTCTGACTGTGTT
TCTGTATTTGTCTGAAAATTAGGGCCAGACTGTTACCACTCCCTTAAGTTTGACCTTAGGTCACTGGAAA
GATGTCGAGCGGATCGCTCACAACCAGTCGGTAGATGTCAAGAAGAGACGTTGGGTTACCTTCTGCTCTG
CAGAATGGCCAACCTTTAACGTCGGATGGCCGCGAGACGGCACCTTTAACCGAGACCTCATCACCCAGGT
TAAGATCAAGGTCTTTTCACCTGGCCCGCATGGACACCCAGACCAGGTCCCCTACATCGTGACCTGGGAA
GCCTTGGCTTTTGACCCCCCTCCCTGGGTCAAGCCCTTTGTACACCCTAAGCCTCCGCCTCCTCTTCCTC
CATCCGCCCCGTCTCTCCCCCTTGAACCTCCTCGTTCGACCCCGCCTCGATCCTCCCTTTATCCAGCCCT
CACTCCTTCTCTAGGCGCCCCCATATGGCCATATGAGATCTTATATGGGGCACCCCCGCCCCTTGTAAAC
TTCCCTGACCCTGACATGACAAGAGTTACTAACAGCCCCTCTCTCCAAGCTCACTTACAGGCTCTCTACT
TAGTCCAGCACGAAGTCTGGAGACCTCTGGCGGCAGCCTACCAAGAACAACTGGACCGACCGGTGGTACC
TCACCCTTACCGAGTCGGCGACACAGTGTGGGTCCGCCGACACCAGACTAAGAACCTAGAACCTCGCTGG
AAAGGACCTTACACAGTCCTGCTGACCACCCCCACCGCCCTCAAAGTAGACGGCATCGCAGCTTGGATAC
ACGCCGCCCACGTGAAGGCTGCCGACCCCGGGGGTGGACCATCCTCTAGACTGCCGGATCTAGCTAGTTA
ATTAAGGATCCGCAATGGCTTTTGCAAATCTGCGGAAAGTGCTCATCAGTGACAGCCTGGACCCTTGCTG
CCGGAAGATCTTGCAAGATGGAGGGCTGCAGGTGGTGGAAAAGCAGAACCTCAGTAAGGAAGAACTTATC
GCGGAGCTGCAGGACTGTGAAGGCCTTATTGTTCGCTCTGCCACCAAGGTGACCGCTGATGTCATCAACG
CAGCTGAGAAACTCCAGGTGGTGGGCAGGGCTGGCACAGGTGTGGACAATGTGGATCTGGAGGCCGCAAC
AAGGAAGGGCATCTTGGTTATGAACACCCCCAATGGGAACAGCCTCAGTGCCGCAGAACTCACTTGTGGA
ATGATCATGTGCCTGGCCAGGCAGATTCCCCAGGCGACGGCTTCGATGAAGGACGGCAAATGGGAGCGGA
AGAAGTTCATGGGAACAGAGCTGAATGGAAAGACCCTGGGAATTCTTGGCCTGGGCAGGATTGGGAGAGA
GGTAGCTACCCGGATGCAGTCCTTTGGGATGAAGACTATAGGGTATGACCCCATCATTTCCCCAGAGGTC
TCGGCCTCCTTTGGTGTTCAGCAGCTGCCCCTGGAGGAGATCTGGCCTCTCTGTGATTTCATCACTGTGC
ACACTCCTCTCCTGCCCTCCACGACAGGCTTGCTGAATGACAACACCTTTGCCCAGTGCAAGAAGGGGGT
GCGTGTGGTGAACTGTGCCCGTGGAGGGATCGTGGACGAAGGCGCCCTGCTCCGGGCCCTGCAGTCTGGC
CAGTGTGCCGGGGCTGCACTGGACGTGTTTACGGAAGAGCCGCCACGGGACCGGGCCTTGGTGGACCATG
AGAATGTCATCAGCTGTCCCCACCTGGGTGCCAGCACCAAGGAGGCTCAGAGCCGCTGTGGGGAGGAAAT
TGCTGTTCAGTTCGTGGACATGGTGAAGGGGAAATCTCTCACGGGGGTTGTGAATGCCCAGGCCCTTACC
AGTGCCTTCTCTCCACACACCAAGCCTTGGATTGGTCTGGCAGAAGCTCTGGGGACACTGATGCGAGCCT
GGGCTGGGTCCCCCAAAGGGACCATCCAGGTGATAACACAGGGAACATCCCTGAAGAATGCTGGGAACTG
CCTAAGCCCCGCAGTCATTGTCGGCCTCCTGAAAGAGGCTTCCAAGCAGGCGGATGTGAACTTGGTGAAC
GCTAAGCTGCTGGTGAAAGAGGCTGGCCTCAATGTCACCACCTCCCACAGCCCTGCTGCACCAGGGGAGC
AAGGCTTCGGGGAATGCCTCCTGGCCGTGGCCCTGGCAGGCGCCCCTTACCAGGCTGTGGGCTTGGTCCA
AGGCACTACACCTGTACTGCAGGGGCTCAATGGAGCTGTCTTCAGGCCAGAAGTGCCTCTCCGCAGGGAC
CTGCCCCTGCTCCTATTCCGGACTCAGACCTCTGACCCTGCAATGCTGCCTACCATGATTGGCCTCCTGG
CAGAGGCAGGCGTGCGGCTGCTGTCCTACCAGACTTCACTGGTGTCAGATGGGGAGACCTGGCACGTCAT
GGGCATCTCCTCCTTGCTGCCCAGCCTGGAAGCGTGGAAGCAGCATGTGACTGAAGCCTTCCAGTTCCAC
TTCTAACCAATTCCTGCAGGCCTCGAGGGCCGGCGCGCCGCGGCCGCTACGTAAATTCCGCCCCCCCCCC
CCTCTCCCTCCCCCCCCCCTAACGTTACTGGCCGAAGCCGCTTGGAATAAGGCCGGTGTGCGTTTGTCTA
TATGTTATTTTCCACCATATTGCCGTCTTTTGGCAATGTGAGGGCCCGGAAACCTGGCCCTGTCTTCTTG
ACGAGCATTCCTAGGGGTCTTTCCCCTCTCGCCAAAGGAATGCAAGGTCTGTTGAATGTCGTGAAGGAAG
CAGTTCCTCTGGAAGCTTCTTGAAGACAAACAACGTCTGTAGCGACCCTTTGCAGGCAGCGGAACCCCCC
ACCTGGCGACAGGTGCCTCTGCGGCCAAAAGCCACGTGTATAAGATACACCTGCAAAGGCGGCACAACCC
CAGTGCCACGTTGTGAGTTGGATAGTTGTGGAAAGAGTCAAATGGCTCTCCTCAAGCGTATTCAACAAGG
GGCTGAAGGATGCCCAGAAGGTACCCCATTGTATGGGATCTGATCTGGGGCCTCGGTGCACATGCTTTAC
ATGTGTTTAGTCGAGGTTAAAAAAACGTCTAGGCCCCCCGAACCACGGGGACGTGGTTTTCCTTTGAAAA
ACACGATGATAATATGGCCACAACCATGGTTCCTTTGTCTCAAGAAGAATCCACCCTCATTGAAAGAGCA
ACGGCTACAATCAACAGCATCCCCATCTCTGAAGACTACAGCGTCGCCAGCGCAGCTCTCTCTAGCGACG
GCCGCATCTTCACTGGTGTCAATGTATATCATTTTACTGGGGGACCTTGTGCAGAACTCGTGGTGCTGGG
CACTGCTGCTGCTGCGGCAGCTGGCAACCTGACTTGTATCGTCGCGATCGGAAATGAGAACAGGGGCATC
TTGAGCCCCTGCGGACGGTGCCGACAGGTGCTTCTCGATCTGCATCCTGGGATCAAAGCCATAGTGAAGG
ACAGTGATGGACAGCCGACGGCAGTTGGGATTCGTGAATTGCTGCCCTCTGGTTATGTGTGGGAGGGCTA
AGTCGACGATAAAATAAAAGATTTTATCTGGTTATGTGTGGGAGGGCTAAGTCGACGATAAAATAAAAGA
TTTTATTTAGTCTCCAGAAAAAGGGGGGAATGAAAGACCCCACCTGTAGGTTTGGCAAGCTAGCTTAAGT
AACGCCATTTTGCAAGGCATGGAAAAATACATAACTGAGAATAGAGAAGTTCAGATCAAGGTCAGGAACA
GATGGAACAGCTGAATATGGGCCAAACAGGATATCTGTGGTAAGCAGTTCCTGCCCCGGCTCAGGGCCAA
GAACAGATGGAACAGCTGAATATGGGCCAAACAGGATATCTGTGGTAAGCAGTTCCTGCCCCGGCTCAGG
GCCAAGAACAGATGGTCCCCAGATGCGGTCCAGCCCTCAGCAGTTTCTAGAGAACCATCAGATGTTTCCA
GGGTGCCCCAAGGACCTGAAATGACCCTGTGCCTTATTTGAACTAACCAATCAGTTCGCTTCTCGCTTCT
GTTCGCGCGCTTCTGCTCCCCGAGCTCAATAAAAGAGCCCACAACCCCTCACTCGGGGCGCCAGTCCTCC
GATTGACTGAGTCGCCCGGGTACCCGTGTATCCAATAAACCCTCTTGCAGTTGCATCCGACTTGTGGTCT
CGCTGTTCCTTGGGAGGGTCTCCTCTGAGTGATTGACTACCCGTCAGCGGGGGTCTTTCACATGCAGCAT
GTATCAAAATTAATTTGGTTTTTTTTCTTAAGTATTTACATTAAATGGCCATAGTTGCATTAATGAATCG
GCCAACGCGCGGGGAGAGGCGGTTTGCGTATTGGGCGCTCTTCCGCTTCCTCGCTCACTGACTCGCTGCG
CTCGGTCGTTCGGCTGCGGCGAGCGGTATCAGCTCACTCAAAGGCGGTAATACGGTTATCCACAGAATCA
GGGGATAACGCAGGAAAGAACATGTGAGCAAAAGGCCAGCAAAAGGCCAGGAACCGTAAAAAGGCCGCGT
TGCTGGCGTTTTTCCATAGGCTCCGCCCCCCTGACGAGCATCACAAAAATCGACGCTCAAGTCAGAGGTG
GCGAAACCCGACAGGACTATAAAGATACCAGGCGTTTCCCCCTGGAAGCTCCCTCGTGCGCTCTCCTGTT
CCGACCCTGCCGCTTACCGGATACCTGTCCGCCTTTCTCCCTTCGGGAAGCGTGGCGCTTTCTCATAGCT
CACGCTGTAGGTATCTCAGTTCGGTGTAGGTCGTTCGCTCCAAGCTGGGCTGTGTGCACGAACCCCCCGT
TCAGCCCGACCGCTGCGCCTTATCCGGTAACTATCGTCTTGAGTCCAACCCGGTAAGACACGACTTATCG
CCACTGGCAGCAGCCACTGGTAACAGGATTAGCAGAGCGAGGTATGTAGGCGGTGCTACAGAGTTCTTGA
AGTGGTGGCCTAACTACGGCTACACTAGAAGAACAGTATTTGGTATCTGCGCTCTGCTGAAGCCAGTTAC
CTTCGGAAAAAGAGTTGGTAGCTCTTGATCCGGCAAACAAACCACCGCTGGTAGCGGTGGTTTTTTTGTT
TGCAAGCAGCAGATTACGCGCAGAAAAAAAGGATCTCAAGAAGATCCTTTGATCTTTTCTACGGGGTCTG
ACGCTCAGTGGAACGAAAACTCACGTTAAGGGATTTTGGTCATGAGATTATCAAAAAGGATCTTCACCTA
GATCCTTTTGCGGCCGGCCGCAAATCAATCTAAAGTATATATGAGTAAACTTGGTCTGACAGTTACCAAT
GCTTAATCAGTGAGGCACCTATCTCAGCGATCTGTCTATTTCGTTCATCCATAGTTGCCTGACTCCCCGT
CGTGTAGATAACTACGATACGGGAGGGCTTACCATCTGGCCCCAGTGCTGCAATGATACCGCGAGACCCA
CGCTCACCGGCTCCAGATTTATCAGCAATAAACCAGCCAGCCGGAAGGGCCGAGCGCAGAAGTGGTCCTG
CAACTTTATCCGCCTCCATCCAGTCTATTAATTGTTGCCGGGAAGCTAGAGTAAGTAGTTCGCCAGTTAA
TAGTTTGCGCAACGTTGTTGCCATTGCTACAGGCATCGTGGTGTCACGCTCGTCGTTTGGTATGGCTTCA
TTCAGCTCCGGTTCCCAACGATCAAGGCGAGTTACATGATCCCCCATGTTGTGCAAAAAAGCGGTTAGCT
CCTTCGGTCCTCCGATCGTTGTCAGAAGTAAGTTGGCCGCAGTGTTATCACTCATGGTTATGGCAGCACT
GCATAATTCTCTTACTGTCATGCCATCCGTAAGATGCTTTTCTGTGACTGGTGAGTACTCAACCAAGTCA
TTCTGAGAATAGTGTATGCGGCGACCGAGTTGCTCTTGCCCGGCGTCAATACGGGATAATACCGCGCCAC
ATAGCAGAACTTTAAAAGTGCTCATCATTGGAAAACGTTCTTCGGGGCGAAAACTCTCAAGGATCTTACC
GCTGTTGAGATCCAGTTCGATGTAACCCACTCGTGCACCCAACTGATCTTCAGCATCTTTTACTTTCACC
AGCGTTTCTGGGTGAGCAAAAACAGGAAGGCAAAATGCCGCAAAAAAGGGAATAAGGGCGACACGGAAAT
GTTGAATACTCATACTCTTCCTTTTTCAATATTATTGAAGCATTTATCAGGGTTATTGTCTCATGAGCGG
ATACATATTTGAATGTATTTAGAAAAATAAACAAATAGGGGTTCCGCGCACATTTCCCCGAAAAGTGCCA
CCTGCAT
Features (pLannotate 1.2.2; 15 found; start..end, strand, type, name):
      1..594     +  LTR            LTR: long terminal repeat from Moloney murine leukemia virus
    657..856     +  misc_feature   MMLV Ψ: packaging signal of Moloney murine leukemia virus (MMLV)
    908..996     +  misc_feature   MESV Ψ (fragment): packaging signal of murine embryonic stem cell virus
   1073..1489    +  CDS            gag (truncated): truncated Moloney murine leukemia virus (MMLV) gag gene lacking the start codon
   1499..1873    +  misc_feature   pol region: Moloney murine leukemia virus (MMLV) pol region containing the splice acceptor site
   1905..3503    +  CDS            PHGDH: SERA_HUMAN - Also known as PGDH3. Experimental evidence at protein level: Swiss-Prot protein existence level 1. Catalyzes the reversible oxidation of 3-phospho-D-glycerate to 3-phosphonooxypyruvate, the first step of the phosphorylated L- serine biosynthesis pathway. Also catalyzes the reversible oxidation of 2-hydroxyglutarate to 2-oxoglutarate and the reversible oxidation of (S)-malate to oxaloacetate. From Homo sapiens (Human).
   3680..4142    +  misc_feature   IRES: internal ribosome entry site (IRES) of the encephalomyocarditis virus (EMCV)
   4162..4551    +  CDS            BSD: blasticidin S deaminase; Aspergillus terreus BSD; confers resistance to blasticidin
   4577..4600    +  CDS            BSD (fragment): blasticidin S deaminase; Aspergillus terreus BSD; confers resistance to blasticidin
   4649..4770    +  LTR            3' LTR (ΔU3) (fragment): self-inactivating 3' long terminal repeat (LTR) from Moloney murine leukemia virus
   4771..5240    +  LTR            LTR: long terminal repeat from Moloney murine leukemia virus
   5306..5358    -  CDS            lacI (fragment): lac repressor; lacI; The lac repressor binds to the lac operator to inhibit transcription in E. coli. This inhibition can be relieved by adding lactose or isopropyl-β-D-thiogalactopyranoside (IPTG).
   5541..6129    -  rep_origin     ori: high-copy-number ColE1/pMB1/pBR322/pUC origin of replication
   6293..7153    -  CDS            AmpR: β-lactamase; bla; confers resistance to ampicillin, carbenicillin, and related antibiotics
   7154..7258    -  promoter       AmpR promoter: bla
