[The description below was written by a language model from this plasmid's Addgene catalogue record and pLannotate feature annotations shown in this document.]
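Description:
pMXS-IRES-BLAST PHGDH is a Moloney murine leukemia virus (MMLV)-based retroviral vector for stable expression of human PHGDH (3-phosphoglycerate dehydrogenase) in mammalian cells. It consists of the roughly 1.6 kb PHGDH coding sequence cloned into the pMXS-IRES-BLAST backbone, giving a plasmid of about 7.3 kb. In bacteria it is maintained through a high-copy ColE1/pUC-type origin and selected with ampicillin via a β-lactamase gene driven by its own promoter. A short lacI fragment in the backbone appears to be a non-functional remnant.

The viral portion is flanked by MMLV long terminal repeats. No separate internal promoter is annotated, so transcription of the payload presumably comes from the 5′ LTR. Downstream of that LTR lie the MMLV packaging signal (with a short fragment matching the MESV Ψ), a truncated gag segment lacking its start codon that extends the packaging region, and a pol fragment carrying the splice acceptor. Together these elements allow the genomic RNA to be encapsidated when gag, pol and env are supplied in trans by a packaging system. The PHGDH open reading frame follows, then an EMCV IRES and the blasticidin S deaminase gene. Both proteins are therefore translated from one bicistronic transcript, which links blasticidin resistance to PHGDH expression in transduced cells. No epitope tags or reporters are annotated.

PHGDH catalyses the first step of the phosphorylated serine biosynthesis pathway. The stated purpose is simply expression of human PHGDH, which suits overexpression or rescue experiments in stably transduced cell populations, though the record does not describe specific applications.
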