Addgene plasmid #154917: pMXS-IRES-BLAST PHGDH
Purpose: Expresses human PHGDH
Depositing lab: Richard Possemato. Depositing organization: NYU Grossman School of Medicine. Publication: Richard Possemato Lab plasmids. Richard Possemato. Richard Possemato Lab plasmids PubMed 32446203.
Backbone
  Vector backbone: pMXS-IRES-BLAST
  Backbone size w/o insert (bp): 5600
  Total vector size (bp): 7200
  Vector type: Mammalian Expression, Retroviral
  Selectable markers: Blasticidin
Growth in bacteria
  Bacterial resistance: Ampicillin, 100 μg/mL
  Growth temperature: 37°C
  Growth strain: NEB Stable
  Copy number: Unknown
Gene/Insert
  Gene/Insert name: PHGDH (alt name: 3PGDH, 3 phosphoglycerate dehydrogenase)
  Species: H. sapiens (human)
  Insert size (bp): 1600
  GenBank ID: NM_006623.4
  Entrez Gene: PHGDH (a.k.a. 3-PGDH, 3PGDH, HEL-S-113, NLS, NLS1, PDG, PGAD, PGD, PGDH, PHGDHD, SERA)
  Cloning method: Restriction Enzyme; 5′ cloning site EcoRI (destroyed during cloning); 3′ cloning site BamHI (not destroyed)
  Sequencing primers: 5′ AGTAGACGGCATCGCAGCTTGGATA; 3′ CGGCCTTATTCCAAGCGGCTTCG
Terms and licenses: Academic/Nonprofit Terms; Industry Terms: Not Available to Industry
How to cite: pMXS-IRES-BLAST PHGDH was a gift from Richard Possemato (Addgene plasmid # 154917 ; http://n2t.net/addgene:154917 ; RRID:Addgene_154917)
